Addgene plasmid #214679: pDual_dsCas9_BFP
Purpose: (Empty Backbone) Lentiviral expression vector for an inducible Cas9-P2A-BFP with two empty sgRNA cloning sites
Depositing lab: Kevin Janes. Depositing organization: University of Virginia.
Backbone
  Vector backbone: pDual_dsCas9_BFP
  Vector type: Lentiviral, CRISPR
Growth in bacteria
  Bacterial resistance: Ampicillin, 100 μg/mL
  Growth temperature: 30°C
  Growth strain: NEB Stable
  Copy number: High Copy
Gene/Insert
  Gene/Insert name: None
Terms and licenses: Academic/Nonprofit Terms; Industry Terms: Not Available to Industry
How to cite: pDual_dsCas9_BFP was a gift from Kevin Janes (Addgene plasmid # 214679 ; http://n2t.net/addgene:214679 ; RRID:Addgene_214679)
