[The description below was written by a language model from this plasmid's Addgene catalogue record and pLannotate feature annotations shown in this document.]
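Description:
pDual_dsCas9_BFP is a 13.8 kb third-generation-style, self-inactivating HIV-1 lentiviral CRISPR vector supplied as an empty backbone, meaning no guide sequences or other inserts have been cloned into it. It is propagated in E. coli through a high-copy ColE1/pUC origin with ampicillin selection (AmpR), and it also carries an f1 origin. A recombination-deficient strain is recorded for growth, which is usual for plasmids with repeated LTR and U6 elements. The viral genome is transcribed from a CMV enhancer/promoter fused to a truncated 5' LTR. It contains the Ψ packaging signal with a gag fragment, the RRE for Rev-dependent nuclear export, the cPPT/CTS, a WPRE to boost transcript expression, and a ΔU3 3' LTR followed by a bGH polyadenylation signal. Outside the LTRs, an SV40/EM7-driven BleoR cassette with an SV40 poly(A) signal is annotated; it would not be packaged into virus.

The payload combines two guide RNA cassettes with a regulated nuclease. Two tandem human U6 promoters each precede an S. pyogenes gRNA scaffold, providing the two empty sgRNA cloning sites, so two guides can be expressed from a single provirus. An additional partial scaffold fragment is annotated between them. Downstream, an EF-1α core promoter drives Cas9 fused at its N-terminus to the FKBP12 L106P destabilization domain. This domain targets the protein for degradation unless the ligand Shield1 is present, which accounts for the "inducible" Cas9 in the catalogue entry. TagBFP follows Cas9 and, according to the catalogue, is linked through a P2A peptide (not separately annotated), so it marks transduced cells with blue fluorescence. The vector suits ligand-controlled editing with two guides, such as paired-cut deletions or dual-gene knockouts.
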