Features (pLannotate 1.2.2; 37 found; start..end, strand, type, name):
     31..83      -  misc_feature   bom (fragment): basis of mobility region from pBR322
    238..617     +  enhancer       CMV enhancer: human cytomegalovirus immediate early enhancer
    618..817     +  promoter       CMV promoter: human cytomegalovirus (CMV) immediate early promoter
    835..1015    +  LTR            5' LTR (truncated): truncated 5' long terminal repeat (LTR) from HIV-1
   1062..1187    +  misc_feature   HIV-1 Ψ: packaging signal of human immunodeficiency virus type 1
   1171..1534    +  CDS            HIV-1 gag (fragment): gag protein from human immunodeficiency virus 1; gag
   1680..1913    +  misc_feature   RRE: The Rev response element (RRE) of HIV-1 allows for Rev-dependent mRNA export from the nucleus to the cytoplasm.
   2290..2390    +  CDS            Rev (fragment): human immunodeficiency virus 1 (HIV-1) Rev protein; rev; enhances nuclear export of unspliced and incompletely spliced viral mRNAs
   2440..2557    +  misc_feature   cPPT/CTS: central polypurine tract and central termination sequence of HIV-1
   2608..2848    +  promoter       U6 promoter: RNA polymerase III promoter for human U6 snRNA
   2860..2935    +  misc_RNA       gRNA scaffold: guide RNA scaffold for the Streptococcus pyogenes CRISPR/Cas9 system
   2942..2985    +  misc_RNA       gRNA scaffold (fragment): guide RNA scaffold for the Streptococcus pyogenes CRISPR/Cas9 system
   3026..3266    +  promoter       U6 promoter: RNA polymerase III promoter for human U6 snRNA
   3274..3349    +  misc_RNA       gRNA scaffold: guide RNA scaffold for the Streptococcus pyogenes CRISPR/Cas9 system
   3367..3385    +  CDS            small t antigen (fragment): SV40 (simian virus 40) small t antigen
   3411..3622    +  promoter       EF-1α core promoter: core promoter for human elongation factor EF-1α
   3642..3965    +  CDS            DD: destabilization domain that can be stabilized by Shield1 in the ProteoTuner™ system L106P mutant of FKBP12
   3975..8078    +  CDS            Cas9: Cas9 (Csn1) endonuclease from the Streptococcus pyogenes Type II CRISPR/Cas system generates RNA-guided double strand breaks in DNA
   8217..8915    +  CDS            TagBFP: TagBFP is a basic (constitutively fluorescent) blue fluorescent protein published in 2008, derived from Entacmaea quadricolor. It is reported to be a very rapidly-maturing monomer with very low acid sensitivity.
   8934..9522    +  misc_feature   WPRE: woodchuck hepatitis virus posttranscriptional regulatory element
   9573..9592    +  misc_feature   cPPT/CTS (fragment): central polypurine tract and central termination sequence of HIV-1
   9594..9827    +  LTR            3' LTR (ΔU3): self-inactivating 3' long terminal repeat (LTR) from HIV-1
   9859..10083   +  polyA_signal   bGH poly(A) signal: bovine growth hormone polyadenylation signal
  10087..10108   +  promoter       SV40 promoter (fragment): SV40 enhancer and early promoter
  10129..10557   +  rep_origin     f1 ori (sequence partly withheld): f1 bacteriophage origin of replication; arrow indicates direction of (+) strand synthesis
  10571..10900   +  promoter       SV40 promoter: SV40 enhancer and early promoter
  10948..10995   +  promoter       EM7 promoter: synthetic bacterial promoter&nbsp
  11014..11388   +  CDS            BleoR: antibiotic-binding protein; Sh ble from Streptoalloteichus hindustanus; confers resistance to bleomycin, phleomycin, and Zeocin™
  11398..11523   +  CDS            ble (fragment): BLE_KLEPN - Experimental evidence at protein level: Swiss-Prot protein existence level 1. Binding protein with a strong affinity to the bleomycin family of antibiotics. Binds to CL990; an antimitotic-antibiotic compound. From Klebsiella pneumoniae.
  11518..11639   +  polyA_signal   SV40 poly(A) signal: SV40 polyadenylation signal
  11710..11732   -  protein_bind   lac operator (fragment): The lac repressor binds to the lac operator to inhibit transcription in E. coli. This inhibition can be relieved by adding lactose or isopropyl-β-D-thiogalactopyranoside (IPTG). lac repressor encoded by lacI
  11736..11766   -  promoter       lac promoter: promoter for the E. coli lac operon
  11781..11802   -  protein_bind   CAP binding site: CAP binding activates transcription in the presence of cAMP. E. coli catabolite activator protein
  11815..11907   -  CDS            lacI (fragment): lac repressor; lacI; The lac repressor binds to the lac operator to inhibit transcription in E. coli. This inhibition can be relieved by adding lactose or isopropyl-β-D-thiogalactopyranoside (IPTG).
  12090..12678   -  rep_origin     ori: high-copy-number ColE1/pMB1/pBR322/pUC origin of replication
  12849..13709   -  CDS            AmpR: β-lactamase; bla; confers resistance to ampicillin, carbenicillin, and related antibiotics
  13710..13814   -  promoter       AmpR promoter: bla
>Addgene plasmid #214679 | pDual_dsCas9_BFP | addgene full sequence | sequence record 428808 | Addgene NGS Result
GTCGACGGATCGGGAGATCTCCCGATCCCCTATGGTGCACTCTCAGTACAATCTGCTCTGATGCCGCATA
GTTAAGCCAGTATCTGCTCCCTGCTTGTGTGTTGGAGGTCGCTGAGTAGTGCGCGAGCAAAATTTAAGCT
ACAACAAGGCAAGGCTTGACCGACAATTGCATGAAGAATCTGCTTAGGGTTAGGCGTTTTGCGCTGCTTC
GCGATGTACGGGCCAGATATACGCGTTGACATTGATTATTGACTAGTTATTAATAGTAATCAATTACGGG
GTCATTAGTTCATAGCCCATATATGGAGTTCCGCGTTACATAACTTACGGTAAATGGCCCGCCTGGCTGA
CCGCCCAACGACCCCCGCCCATTGACGTCAATAATGACGTATGTTCCCATAGTAACGCCAATAGGGACTT
TCCATTGACGTCAATGGGTGGAGTATTTACGGTAAACTGCCCACTTGGCAGTACATCAAGTGTATCATAT
GCCAAGTACGCCCCCTATTGACGTCAATGACGGTAAATGGCCCGCCTGGCATTATGCCCAGTACATGACC
TTATGGGACTTTCCTACTTGGCAGTACATCTACGTATTAGTCATCGCTATTACCATGGTGATGCGGTTTT
GGCAGTACATCAATGGGCGTGGATAGCGGTTTGACTCACGGGGATTTCCAAGTCTCCACCCCATTGACGT
CAATGGGAGTTTGTTTTGGCACCAAAATCAACGGGACTTTCCAAAATGTCGTAACAACTCCGCCCCATTG
ACGCAAATGGGCGGTAGGCGTGTACGGTGGGAGGTCTATATAAGCAGCGCGTTTTGCCTGTACTGGGTCT
CTCTGGTTAGACCAGATCTGAGCCTGGGAGCTCTCTGGCTAACTAGGGAACCCACTGCTTAAGCCTCAAT
AAAGCTTGCCTTGAGTGCTTCAAGTAGTGTGTGCCCGTCTGTTGTGTGACTCTGGTAACTAGAGATCCCT
CAGACCCTTTTAGTCAGTGTGGAAAATCTCTAGCAGTGGCGCCCGAACAGGGACTTGAAAGCGAAAGGGA
AACCAGAGGAGCTCTCTCGACGCAGGACTCGGCTTGCTGAAGCGCGCACGGCAAGAGGCGAGGGGCGGCG
ACTGGTGAGTACGCCAAAAATTTTGACTAGCGGAGGCTAGAAGGAGAGAGATGGGTGCGAGAGCGTCAGT
ATTAAGCGGGGGAGAATTAGATCGCGATGGGAAAAAATTCGGTTAAGGCCAGGGGGAAAGAAAAAATATA
AATTAAAACATATAGTATGGGCAAGCAGGGAGCTAGAACGATTCGCAGTTAATCCTGGCCTGTTAGAAAC
ATCAGAAGGCTGTAGACAAATACTGGGACAGCTACAACCATCCCTTCAGACAGGATCAGAAGAACTTAGA
TCATTATATAATACAGTAGCAACCCTCTATTGTGTGCATCAAAGGATAGAGATAAAAGACACCAAGGAAG
CTTTAGACAAGATAGAGGAAGAGCAAAACAAAAGTAAGACCACCGCACAGCAAGCGGCCGCTGATCTTCA
GACCTGGAGGAGGAGATATGAGGGACAATTGGAGAAGTGAATTATATAAATATAAAGTAGTAAAAATTGA
ACCATTAGGAGTAGCACCCACCAAGGCAAAGAGAAGAGTGGTGCAGAGAGAAAAAAGAGCAGTGGGAATA
GGAGCTTTGTTCCTTGGGTTCTTGGGAGCAGCAGGAAGCACTATGGGCGCAGCGTCAATGACGCTGACGG
TACAGGCCAGACAATTATTGTCTGGTATAGTGCAGCAGCAGAACAATTTGCTGAGGGCTATTGAGGCGCA
ACAGCATCTGTTGCAACTCACAGTCTGGGGCATCAAGCAGCTCCAGGCAAGAATCCTGGCTGTGGAAAGA
TACCTAAAGGATCAACAGCTCCTGGGGATTTGGGGTTGCTCTGGAAAACTCATTTGCACCACTGCTGTGC
CTTGGAATGCTAGTTGGAGTAATAAATCTCTGGAACAGATTTGGAATCACACGACCTGGATGGAGTGGGA
CAGAGAAATTAACAATTACACAAGCTTAATACACTCCTTAATTGAAGAATCGCAAAACCAGCAAGAAAAG
AATGAACAAGAATTATTGGAATTAGATAAATGGGCAAGTTTGTGGAATTGGTTTAACATAACAAATTGGC
TGTGGTATATAAAATTATTCATAATGATAGTAGGAGGCTTGGTAGGTTTAAGAATAGTTTTTGCTGTACT
TTCTATAGTGAATAGAGTTAGGCAGGGATATTCACCATTATCGTTTCAGACCCACCTCCCAACCCCGAGG
GGACCCGACAGGCCCGAAGGAATAGAAGAAGAAGGTGGAGAGAGAGACAGAGACAGATCCATTCGATTAG
TGAACGGATCGGCACTGCGTGCGCCAATTCTGCAGACAAATGGCAGTATTCATCCACAATTTTAAAAGAA
AAGGGGGGATTGGGGGGTACAGTGCAGGGGAAAGAATAGTAGACATAATAGCAACAGACATACAAACTAA
AGAATTACAAAAACAAATTACAAAAATTCAAAATTTTCGGGTTTATTACAGGGACAGCAGAGATCCAGTT
TGGTTAATTAAGGTACCGAGGGCCTATTTCCCATGATTCCTTCATATTTGCATATACGATACAAGGCTGT
TAGAGAGATAATTAGAATTAATTTGACTGTAAACACAAAGATATTAGTACAAAATACGTGACGTAGAAAG
TAATAATTTCTTGGGTAGTTTGCAGTTTTAAAATTATGTTTTAAAATGGACTATCATATGCTTACCGTAA
CTTGAAAGTATTTCGATTTCTTGGCTTTATATATCTTGTGGAAAGGACGAAACCTGCAGGTTTTAGAGCT
AGAAATAGCAAGTTAAAATAAGGCTAGTCCGTTATCAACTTGAAAAAGTGGCACCGAGTCGGTGCTTTTT
TGTTTTAGAGCTAGAAATAGCAAGTTAAAATAAGGCTAGTCCGTTTTTAGCGCGTGCGCCAATTCTGCAG
ACAAATGGCTCTAGAGAGGGCCTATTTCCCATGATTCCTTCATATTTGCATATACGATACAAGGCTGTTA
GAGAGATAATTGGAATTAATTTGACTGTAAACACAAAGATATTAGTACAAAATACGTGACGTAGAAAGTA
ATAATTTCTTGGGTAGTTTGCAGTTTTAAAATTATGTTTTAAAATGGACTATCATATGCTTACCGTAACT
TGAAAGTATTTCGATTTCTTGGCTTTATATATCTTGTGGAAAGGACCGTCTCTGTTTTAGAGCTAGAAAT
AGCAAGTTAAAATAAGGCTAGTCCGTTATCAACTTGAAAAAGTGGCACCGAGTCGGTGCTTTTTTGAATT
CGCTAGCTAGGTCTTGAAAGGAGTGGGAATTGGCTCCGGTGCCCGTCAGTGGGCAGAGCGCACATCGCCC
ACAGTCCCCGAGAAGTTGGGGGGAGGGGTCGGCAATTGATCCGGTGCCTAGAGAAGGTGGCGCGGGGTAA
ACTGGGAAAGTGATGTCGTGTACTGGCTCCGCCTTTTTCCCGAGGGTGGGGGAGAACCGTATATAAGTGC
AGTAGTCGCCGTGAACGTTCTTTTTCGCAACGGGTTTGCCGCCAGAACACAGGACCGGTTCTAGAGCCAC
CATGGGAGTGCAGGTGGAAACCATCTCCCCAGGTGACGGGCGCACCTTCCCCAAGCGCGGCCAGACCTGT
GTGGTGCACTACACCGGGATGCTTGAAGATGGAAAGAAAGTCGATTCCTCCCGGGACAGAAACAAGCCCT
TTAAGTTTATGCTAGGCAAGCAGGAGGTGATCCGAGGCTGGGAAGAAGGGGTTGCCCAGATGAGTGTGGG
TCAGAGAGCCAAACTGACTATATCTCCAGATTATGCCTATGGTGCCACTGGGCACCCAGGCATCATCCCA
CCACATGCCACTCTCGTCTTCGATGTGGAGCTTCTAAAACCGGAACCGGCTAGCATGGACAAGAAGTACA
GCATCGGCCTGGACATCGGCACCAACTCTGTGGGCTGGGCCGTGATCACCGACGAGTACAAGGTGCCCAG
CAAGAAATTCAAGGTGCTGGGCAACACCGACCGGCACAGCATCAAGAAGAACCTGATCGGAGCCCTGCTG
TTCGACAGCGGCGAAACAGCCGAGGCCACCCGGCTGAAGAGAACCGCCAGAAGAAGATACACCAGACGGA
AGAACCGGATCTGCTATCTGCAAGAGATCTTCAGCAACGAGATGGCCAAGGTGGACGACAGCTTCTTCCA
CAGACTGGAAGAGTCCTTCCTGGTGGAAGAGGATAAGAAGCACGAGCGGCACCCCATCTTCGGCAACATC
GTGGACGAGGTGGCCTACCACGAGAAGTACCCCACCATCTACCACCTGAGAAAGAAACTGGTGGACAGCA
CCGACAAGGCCGACCTGCGGCTGATCTATCTGGCCCTGGCCCACATGATCAAGTTCCGGGGCCACTTCCT
GATCGAGGGCGACCTGAACCCCGACAACAGCGACGTGGACAAGCTGTTCATCCAGCTGGTGCAGACCTAC
AACCAGCTGTTCGAGGAAAACCCCATCAACGCCAGCGGCGTGGACGCCAAGGCCATCCTGTCTGCCAGAC
TGAGCAAGAGCAGACGGCTGGAAAATCTGATCGCCCAGCTGCCCGGCGAGAAGAAGAATGGCCTGTTCGG
AAACCTGATTGCCCTGAGCCTGGGCCTGACCCCCAACTTCAAGAGCAACTTCGACCTGGCCGAGGATGCC
AAACTGCAGCTGAGCAAGGACACCTACGACGACGACCTGGACAACCTGCTGGCCCAGATCGGCGACCAGT
ACGCCGACCTGTTTCTGGCCGCCAAGAACCTGTCCGACGCCATCCTGCTGAGCGACATCCTGAGAGTGAA
CACCGAGATCACCAAGGCCCCCCTGAGCGCCTCTATGATCAAGAGATACGACGAGCACCACCAGGACCTG
ACCCTGCTGAAAGCTCTCGTGCGGCAGCAGCTGCCTGAGAAGTACAAAGAGATTTTCTTCGACCAGAGCA
AGAACGGCTACGCCGGCTACATTGACGGCGGAGCCAGCCAGGAAGAGTTCTACAAGTTCATCAAGCCCAT
CCTGGAAAAGATGGACGGCACCGAGGAACTGCTCGTGAAGCTGAACAGAGAGGACCTGCTGCGGAAGCAG
CGGACCTTCGACAACGGCAGCATCCCCCACCAGATCCACCTGGGAGAGCTGCACGCCATTCTGCGGCGGC
AGGAAGATTTTTACCCATTCCTGAAGGACAACCGGGAAAAGATCGAGAAGATCCTGACCTTCCGCATCCC
CTACTACGTGGGCCCTCTGGCCAGGGGAAACAGCAGATTCGCCTGGATGACCAGAAAGAGCGAGGAAACC
ATCACCCCCTGGAACTTCGAGGAAGTGGTGGACAAGGGCGCTTCCGCCCAGAGCTTCATCGAGCGGATGA
CCAACTTCGATAAGAACCTGCCCAACGAGAAGGTGCTGCCCAAGCACAGCCTGCTGTACGAGTACTTCAC
CGTGTATAACGAGCTGACCAAAGTGAAATACGTGACCGAGGGAATGAGAAAGCCCGCCTTCCTGAGCGGC
GAGCAGAAAAAGGCCATCGTGGACCTGCTGTTCAAGACCAACCGGAAAGTGACCGTGAAGCAGCTGAAAG
AGGACTACTTCAAGAAAATCGAGTGCTTCGACTCCGTGGAAATCTCCGGCGTGGAAGATCGGTTCAACGC
CTCCCTGGGCACATACCACGATCTGCTGAAAATTATCAAGGACAAGGACTTCCTGGACAATGAGGAAAAC
GAGGACATTCTGGAAGATATCGTGCTGACCCTGACACTGTTTGAGGACAGAGAGATGATCGAGGAACGGC
TGAAAACCTATGCCCACCTGTTCGACGACAAAGTGATGAAGCAGCTGAAGCGGCGGAGATACACCGGCTG
GGGCAGGCTGAGCCGGAAGCTGATCAACGGCATCCGGGACAAGCAGTCCGGCAAGACAATCCTGGATTTC
CTGAAGTCCGACGGCTTCGCCAACAGAAACTTCATGCAGCTGATCCACGACGACAGCCTGACCTTTAAAG
AGGACATCCAGAAAGCCCAGGTGTCCGGCCAGGGCGATAGCCTGCACGAGCACATTGCCAATCTGGCCGG
CAGCCCCGCCATTAAGAAGGGCATCCTGCAGACAGTGAAGGTGGTGGACGAGCTCGTGAAAGTGATGGGC
CGGCACAAGCCCGAGAACATCGTGATCGAAATGGCCAGAGAGAACCAGACCACCCAGAAGGGACAGAAGA
ACAGCCGCGAGAGAATGAAGCGGATCGAAGAGGGCATCAAAGAGCTGGGCAGCCAGATCCTGAAAGAACA
CCCCGTGGAAAACACCCAGCTGCAGAACGAGAAGCTGTACCTGTACTACCTGCAGAATGGGCGGGATATG
TACGTGGACCAGGAACTGGACATCAACCGGCTGTCCGACTACGATGTGGACCATATCGTGCCTCAGAGCT
TTCTGAAGGACGACTCCATCGACAACAAGGTGCTGACCAGAAGCGACAAGAACCGGGGCAAGAGCGACAA
CGTGCCCTCCGAAGAGGTCGTGAAGAAGATGAAGAACTACTGGCGGCAGCTGCTGAACGCCAAGCTGATT
ACCCAGAGAAAGTTCGACAATCTGACCAAGGCCGAGAGAGGCGGCCTGAGCGAACTGGATAAGGCCGGCT
TCATCAAGAGACAGCTGGTGGAAACCCGGCAGATCACAAAGCACGTGGCACAGATCCTGGACTCCCGGAT
GAACACTAAGTACGACGAGAATGACAAGCTGATCCGGGAAGTGAAAGTGATCACCCTGAAGTCCAAGCTG
GTGTCCGATTTCCGGAAGGATTTCCAGTTTTACAAAGTGCGCGAGATCAACAACTACCACCACGCCCACG
ACGCCTACCTGAACGCCGTCGTGGGAACCGCCCTGATCAAAAAGTACCCTAAGCTGGAAAGCGAGTTCGT
GTACGGCGACTACAAGGTGTACGACGTGCGGAAGATGATCGCCAAGAGCGAGCAGGAAATCGGCAAGGCT
ACCGCCAAGTACTTCTTCTACAGCAACATCATGAACTTTTTCAAGACCGAGATTACCCTGGCCAACGGCG
AGATCCGGAAGCGGCCTCTGATCGAGACAAACGGCGAAACCGGGGAGATCGTGTGGGATAAGGGCCGGGA
TTTTGCCACCGTGCGGAAAGTGCTGAGCATGCCCCAAGTGAATATCGTGAAAAAGACCGAGGTGCAGACA
GGCGGCTTCAGCAAAGAGTCTATCCTGCCCAAGAGGAACAGCGATAAGCTGATCGCCAGAAAGAAGGACT
GGGACCCTAAGAAGTACGGCGGCTTCGACAGCCCCACCGTGGCCTATTCTGTGCTGGTGGTGGCCAAAGT
GGAAAAGGGCAAGTCCAAGAAACTGAAGAGTGTGAAAGAGCTGCTGGGGATCACCATCATGGAAAGAAGC
AGCTTCGAGAAGAATCCCATCGACTTTCTGGAAGCCAAGGGCTACAAAGAAGTGAAAAAGGACCTGATCA
TCAAGCTGCCTAAGTACTCCCTGTTCGAGCTGGAAAACGGCCGGAAGAGAATGCTGGCCTCTGCCGGCGA
ACTGCAGAAGGGAAACGAACTGGCCCTGCCCTCCAAATATGTGAACTTCCTGTACCTGGCCAGCCACTAT
GAGAAGCTGAAGGGCTCCCCCGAGGATAATGAGCAGAAACAGCTGTTTGTGGAACAGCACAAGCACTACC
TGGACGAGATCATCGAGCAGATCAGCGAGTTCTCCAAGAGAGTGATCCTGGCCGACGCTAATCTGGACAA
AGTGCTGTCCGCCTACAACAAGCACCGGGATAAGCCCATCAGAGAGCAGGCCGAGAATATCATCCACCTG
TTTACCCTGACCAATCTGGGAGCCCCTGCCGCCTTCAAGTACTTTGACACCACCATCGACCGGAAGAGGT
ACACCAGCACCAAAGAGGTGCTGGACGCCACCCTGATCCACCAGAGCATCACCGGCCTGTACGAGACACG
GATCGACCTGTCTCAGCTGGGAGGCGACAAGCGACCTGCCGCCACAAAGAAGGCTGGACAGGCTAAGAAG
AAGAAAGATTACAAAGACGATGACGATAAGGGATCCGGTGCCACGAATTTCTCACTACTCAAGCAGGCCG
GTGATGTCGAGGAAAACCCTGGTCCTATGAGCGAGCTGATTAAGGAGAACATGCACATGAAGCTGTACAT
GGAGGGCACCGTGGACAACCATCACTTCAAGTGCACATCCGAGGGCGAAGGCAAGCCCTACGAGGGCACC
CAGACCATGAGAATCAAGGTGGTCGAGGGCGGCCCTCTCCCCTTCGCCTTCGACATCCTGGCTACTAGCT
TCCTCTACGGCAGCAAGACCTTCATCAACCACACCCAGGGCATCCCCGACTTCTTCAAGCAGTCCTTCCC
TGAGGGCTTCACATGGGAGAGAGTCACCACATACGAAGACGGGGGCGTGCTGACCGCTACCCAGGACACC
AGCCTCCAGGACGGCTGCCTCATCTACAACGTCAAGATCAGAGGGGTGAACTTCACATCCAACGGCCCTG
TGATGCAGAAGAAAACACTCGGCTGGGAGGCCTTCACCGAAACTCTGTACCCCGCTGACGGCGGCCTGGA
AGGCAGAAACGACATGGCCCTGAAGCTCGTGGGCGGGAGCCATCTGATCGCAAACGCCAAGACCACATAT
AGATCCAAGAAACCCGCTAAGAACCTCAAGATGCCTGGCGTCTACTATGTGGACTACAGACTGGAAAGAA
TCAAGGAGGCCAACAACGAGACCTACGTCGAGCAGCACGAGGTGGCAGTGGCCAGATACTGCGACCTCCC
TAGCAAACTGGGGCACAAGCTTAATTGAGGATCCTAAGTCGACAATCAACCTCTGGATTACAAAATTTGT
GAAAGATTGACTGGTATTCTTAACTATGTTGCTCCTTTTACGCTATGTGGATACGCTGCTTTAATGCCTT
TGTATCATGCTATTGCTTCCCGTATGGCTTTCATTTTCTCCTCCTTGTATAAATCCTGGTTGCTGTCTCT
TTATGAGGAGTTGTGGCCCGTTGTCAGGCAACGTGGCGTGGTGTGCACTGTGTTTGCTGACGCAACCCCC
ACTGGTTGGGGCATTGCCACCACCTGTCAGCTCCTTTCCGGGACTTTCGCTTTCCCCCTCCCTATTGCCA
CGGCGGAACTCATCGCCGCCTGCCTTGCCCGCTGCTGGACAGGGGCTCGGCTGTTGGGCACTGACAATTC
CGTGGTGTTGTCGGGGAAATCATCGTCCTTTCCTTGGCTGCTCGCCTGTGTTGCCACCTGGATTCTGCGC
GGGACGTCCTTCTGCTACGTCCCTTCGGCCCTCAATCCAGCGGACCTTCCTTCCCGCGGCCTGCTGCCGG
CTCTGCGGCCTCTTCCGCGTCTTCGCCTTCGCCCTCAGACGAGTCGGATCTCCCTTTGGGCCGCCTCCCC
GCGTCGACTTTAAGACCAATGACTTACAAGGCAGCTGTAGATCTTAGCCACTTTTTAAAAGAAAAGGGGG
GACTGGAAGGGCTAATTCACTCCCAACGAAGACAAGATCTGCTTTTTGCTTGTACTGGGTCTCTCTGGTT
AGACCAGATCTGAGCCTGGGAGCTCTCTGGCTAACTAGGGAACCCACTGCTTAAGCCTCAATAAAGCTTG
CCTTGAGTGCTTCAAGTAGTGTGTGCCCGTCTGTTGTGTGACTCTGGTAACTAGAGATCCCTCAGACCCT
TTTAGTCAGTGTGGAAAATCTCTAGCAGGGCCCGTTTAAACCCGCTGATCAGCCTCGACTGTGCCTTCTA
GTTGCCAGCCATCTGTTGTTTGCCCCTCCCCCGTGCCTTCCTTGACCCTGGAAGGTGCCACTCCCACTGT
CCTTTCCTAATAAAATGAGGAAATTGCATCGCATTGTCTGAGTAGGTGTCATTCTATTCTGGGGGGTGGG
GTGGGGCAGGACAGCAAGGGGGAGGATTGGGAAGACAATAGCAGGCATGCTGGGGATGCGGTGGGCTCTA
TGGCTTCTGAGGCGGAAAGAACCAGCTGGGGCTCTAGGGGGTATCCCC
[124 nt withheld, positions 10129-10252]
C
[91 nt withheld, positions 10254-10344]
A
[49 nt withheld, positions 10346-10394]
CCTTTGACGTTGGAGTCCACGTTCTTT
[37 nt withheld, positions 10422-10458]
ACCCTATCTCGGTCTATTCTTTTGATTTATAAGGGATTTTGCCGATTTCGGCCTATTGGTTAAAAAATGA
GCTGATTTAACAAAAATTTAACGCGAATTAATTCTGTGGAATGTGTGTCAGTTAGGGTGTGGAAAGTCCC
CAGGCTCCCCAGCAGGCAGAAGTATGCAAAGCATGCATCTCAATTAGTCAGCAACCAGGTGTGGAAAGTC
CCCAGGCTCCCCAGCAGGCAGAAGTATGCAAAGCATGCATCTCAATTAGTCAGCAACCATAGTCCCGCCC
CTAACTCCGCCCATCCCGCCCCTAACTCCGCCCAGTTCCGCCCATTCTCCGCCCCATGGCTGACTAATTT
TTTTTATTTATGCAGAGGCCGAGGCCGCCTCTGCCTCTGAGCTATTCCAGAAGTAGTGAGGAGGCTTTTT
TGGAGGCCTAGGCTTTTGCAAAAAGCTCCCGGGAGCTTGTATATCCATTTTCGGATCTGATCAGCACGTG
TTGACAATTAATCATCGGCATAGTATATCGGCATAGTATAATACGACAAGGTGAGGAACTAAACCATGGC
CAAGTTGACCAGTGCCGTTCCGGTGCTCACCGCGCGCGACGTCGCCGGAGCGGTCGAGTTCTGGACCGAC
CGGCTCGGGTTCTCCCGGGACTTCGTGGAGGACGACTTCGCCGGTGTGGTCCGGGACGACGTGACCCTGT
TCATCAGCGCGGTCCAGGACCAGGTGGTGCCGGACAACACCCTGGCCTGGGTGTGGGTGCGCGGCCTGGA
CGAGCTGTACGCCGAGTGGTCGGAGGTCGTGTCCACGAACTTCCGGGACGCCTCCGGGCCGGCCATGACC
GAGATCGGCGAGCAGCCGTGGGGGCGGGAGTTCGCCCTGCGCGACCCGGCCGGCAACTGCGTGCACTTCG
TGGCCGAGGAGCAGGACTGACACGTGCTACGAGATTTCGATTCCACCGCCGCCTTCTATGAAAGGTTGGG
CTTCGGAATCGTTTTCCGGGACGCCGGCTGGATGATCCTCCAGCGCGGGGATCTCATGCTGGAGTTCTTC
GCCCACCCCAACTTGTTTATTGCAGCTTATAATGGTTACAAATAAAGCAATAGCATCACAAATTTCACAA
ATAAAGCATTTTTTTCACTGCATTCTAGTTGTGGTTTGTCCAAACTCATCAATGTATCTTATCATGTCTG
TATACCGTCGACCTCTAGCTAGAGCTTGGCGTAATCATGGTCATAGCTGTTTCCTGTGTGAAATTGTTAT
CCGCTCACAATTCCACACAACATACGAGCCGGAAGCATAAAGTGTAAAGCCTGGGGTGCCTAATGAGTGA
GCTAACTCACATTAATTGCGTTGCGCTCACTGCCCGCTTTCCAGTCGGGAAACCTGTCGTGCCAGCTGCA
TTAATGAATCGGCCAACGCGCGGGGAGAGGCGGTTTGCGTATTGGGCGCTCTTCCGCTTCCTCGCTCACT
GACTCGCTGCGCTCGGTCGTTCGGCTGCGGCGAGCGGTATCAGCTCACTCAAAGGCGGTAATACGGTTAT
CCACAGAATCAGGGGATAACGCAGGAAAGAACATGTGAGCAAAAGGCCAGCAAAAGGCCAGGAACCGTAA
AAAGGCCGCGTTGCTGGCGTTTTTCCATAGGCTCCGCCCCCCTGACGAGCATCACAAAAATCGACGCTCA
AGTCAGAGGTGGCGAAACCCGACAGGACTATAAAGATACCAGGCGTTTCCCCCTGGAAGCTCCCTCGTGC
GCTCTCCTGTTCCGACCCTGCCGCTTACCGGATACCTGTCCGCCTTTCTCCCTTCGGGAAGCGTGGCGCT
TTCTCATAGCTCACGCTGTAGGTATCTCAGTTCGGTGTAGGTCGTTCGCTCCAAGCTGGGCTGTGTGCAC
GAACCCCCCGTTCAGCCCGACCGCTGCGCCTTATCCGGTAACTATCGTCTTGAGTCCAACCCGGTAAGAC
ACGACTTATCGCCACTGGCAGCAGCCACTGGTAACAGGATTAGCAGAGCGAGGTATGTAGGCGGTGCTAC
AGAGTTCTTGAAGTGGTGGCCTAACTACGGCTACACTAGAAGAACAGTATTTGGTATCTGCGCTCTGCTG
AAGCCAGTTACCTTCGGAAAAAGAGTTGGTAGCTCTTGATCCGGCAAACAAACCACCGCTGGTAGCGGTG
GTTTTTTTGTTTGCAAGCAGCAGATTACGCGCAGAAAAAAAGGATCTCAAGAAGATCCTTTGATCTTTTC
TACGGGGTCTGACGCTCAGTGGAACGAAAACTCACGTTAAGGGATTTTGGTCATGAGATTATCAAAAAGG
ATCTTCACCTAGATCCTTTTAAATTAAAAATGAAGTTTTAAATCAATCTAAAGTATATATGAGTAAACTT
GGTCTGACAGTTACCAATGCTTAATCAGTGAGGCACCTATCTCAGCGATCTGTCTATTTCGTTCATCCAT
AGTTGCCTGACTCCCCGTCGTGTAGATAACTACGATACGGGAGGGCTTACCATCTGGCCCCAGTGCTGCA
ATGATACCGCGAGACCCACGCTCACCGGCTCCAGATTTATCAGCAATAAACCAGCCAGCCGGAAGGGCCG
AGCGCAGAAGTGGTCCTGCAACTTTATCCGCCTCCATCCAGTCTATTAATTGTTGCCGGGAAGCTAGAGT
AAGTAGTTCGCCAGTTAATAGTTTGCGCAACGTTGTTGCCATTGCTACAGGCATCGTGGTGTCACGCTCG
TCGTTTGGTATGGCTTCATTCAGCTCCGGTTCCCAACGATCAAGGCGAGTTACATGATCCCCCATGTTGT
GCAAAAAAGCGGTTAGCTCCTTCGGTCCTCCGATCGTTGTCAGAAGTAAGTTGGCCGCAGTGTTATCACT
CATGGTTATGGCAGCACTGCATAATTCTCTTACTGTCATGCCATCCGTAAGATGCTTTTCTGTGACTGGT
GAGTACTCAACCAAGTCATTCTGAGAATAGTGTATGCGGCGACCGAGTTGCTCTTGCCCGGCGTCAATAC
GGGATAATACCGCGCCACATAGCAGAACTTTAAAAGTGCTCATCATTGGAAAACGTTCTTCGGGGCGAAA
ACTCTCAAGGATCTTACCGCTGTTGAGATCCAGTTCGATGTAACCCACTCGTGCACCCAACTGATCTTCA
GCATCTTTTACTTTCACCAGCGTTTCTGGGTGAGCAAAAACAGGAAGGCAAAATGCCGCAAAAAAGGGAA
TAAGGGCGACACGGAAATGTTGAATACTCATACTCTTCCTTTTTCAATATTATTGAAGCATTTATCAGGG
TTATTGTCTCATGAGCGGATACATATTTGAATGTATTTAGAAAAATAAACAAATAGGGGTTCCGCGCACA
TTTCCCCGAAAAGTGCCACCTGAC
